Addgene plasmid #200435: PC15-421-14-1_TRIM24-BD-VPR
Purpose: Expresses the VPR transactivation domain linked to the TRIM24(BD) target protein
Depositing lab: Xue Gao. Depositing organization: Rice University. Publication: Engineered PROTAC-CID Systems for Mammalian Inducible Gene Regulation. Ma D, Yuan Q, Peng F, Paredes V, Zeng H, Osikpa EC, Yang Q, Peddi A, Patel A, Liu MS, Sun Z, Gao X. J Am Chem Soc. 2023 Jan 25;145(3):1593-1606. doi: 10.1021/jacs.2c09129. Epub 2023 Jan 10. PubMed 36626587.
Backbone
  Vector backbone: Custom
  Vector type: Mammalian Expression
Growth in bacteria
  Bacterial resistance: Ampicillin, 100 μg/mL
  Growth temperature: 37°C
  Growth strain: DH5alpha
  Copy number: High Copy
Gene/Insert
  Gene/Insert name: TRIM24(BD)-VPR
  Species: Synthetic
  Insert size (bp): 2156
  Tag / fusion protein: TRIM24(BD), VPR
Terms and licenses: Academic/Nonprofit Terms; Industry Terms: Not Available to Industry
How to cite: PC15-421-14-1_TRIM24-BD-VPR was a gift from Xue Gao (Addgene plasmid # 200435 ; http://n2t.net/addgene:200435 ; RRID:Addgene_200435)
