[The description below was written by a language model from this plasmid's Addgene catalogue record and pLannotate feature annotations shown in this document.]
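Description:
PC15-421-14-1_TRIM24-BD-VPR is a 7,878 nt mammalian expression plasmid built on a custom backbone. It is maintained in E. coli at high copy through a ColE1/pUC-type origin and selected with ampicillin via the bla (AmpR) cassette. The annotation also picks up leftover cloning-vector elements: a pBR322 bom fragment, lacZα and lacI fragments, the lac promoter and operator, and a T7 promoter. None of these appears to contribute to the mammalian payload.

The expression unit begins with a CMV enhancer followed by a chimeric chicken β-actin/rabbit β-globin intron, and it ends with a rabbit β-globin polyadenylation signal. This layout is characteristic of a CAG-type promoter, although no core promoter feature is annotated separately. The short β-globin "CDS" hits flanking the insert are most likely exon remnants of that cassette rather than intended coding sequence. The open reading frame sits between attB1 and attB2 sites, and an attB4 site lies upstream of the promoter region, which indicates assembly by multisite Gateway recombination.

The 2,156 bp synthetic insert encodes a fragment of human TRIM24, identified in the record as its bromodomain (BD). It is fused to the tripartite VPR activator, annotated here as VP16-derived repeats, a RELA/p65 fragment and the Epstein-Barr virus Rta activation domain.

According to the record, the plasmid expresses VPR linked to the TRIM24(BD) target protein as one component of a PROTAC-based chemically induced dimerization system for inducible gene regulation in mammalian cells. In such a system, a bifunctional small molecule would presumably bridge the bromodomain fusion to a partner protein supplied on a separate construct, bringing VPR to a target promoter. The record does not describe that partner or the specific inducer.
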