Features (pLannotate 1.2.2; 24 found; start..end, strand, type, name):
     90..142     +  misc_feature   bom (fragment): basis of mobility region from pBR322
    201..305     +  promoter       AmpR promoter: bla
    306..1166    +  CDS            AmpR: β-lactamase; bla; confers resistance to ampicillin, carbenicillin, and related antibiotics
   1337..1925    +  rep_origin     ori: high-copy-number ColE1/pMB1/pBR322/pUC origin of replication
   2064..2089    +  misc_feature   SA: splice acceptor site
   2761..2781    +  protein_bind   attB4: mutant version of attB; core recombination site for the Gateway® BP reaction BP Clonase™
   2807..2883    -  CDS            lacZα (fragment): LacZα fragment of β-galactosidase; lacZ fragment
   2886..2904    +  promoter       T7 promoter: promoter for bacteriophage T7 RNA polymerase
   2935..2951    +  misc_feature   MCS (fragment): pBluescript multiple cloning site
   3014..3317    +  enhancer       CMV enhancer: human cytomegalovirus immediate early enhancer
   3601..4614    +  intron         chimeric intron: chimera between introns from chicken β-actin and rabbit β-globin
   4612..4680    +  CDS            HBBN_AMMLE (fragment): Experimental evidence at protein level: Swiss-Prot protein existence level 1. Involved in oxygen transport from the lung to the various peripheral tissues. From Ammotragus lervia (Barbary sheep) (Antilope lervia).
   4673..4693    +  protein_bind   attB1: mutant version of attB; core recombination site for the Gateway® BP reaction BP Clonase™
   4787..5416    +  CDS            TRIM24 (fragment): TIF1A_HUMAN - Also known as RNF82, TIF1, TIF1A. Experimental evidence at protein level: Swiss-Prot protein existence level 1. Transcriptional coactivator that interacts with numerous nuclear receptors and coactivators and modulates the transcription of target genes. Interacts with chromatin depending on histone H3 modifications, having the highest affinity for histone H3 that is both unmodified at 'Lys-4' (H3K4me0) and acetylated at 'Lys-23' (H3K23ac). Has E3 protein-ubiquitin ligase activity. Promotes ubiquitination and proteasomal degradation of p53/TP53. Plays a role in the regulation of ce
   5522..5538    +  CDS            VP96 (fragment): 6 tandem repeats of the minimal activation domain of herpes simplex virus VP16 (Cheng et al., 2013)
   5567..6346    +  CDS            RELA (fragment): TF65_HUMAN - Also known as NFKB3. Experimental evidence at protein level: Swiss-Prot protein existence level 1. NF-kappa-B is a pleiotropic transcription factor present in almost all cell types and is the endpoint of a series of signal transduction events that are initiated by a vast array of stimuli related to many biological processes such as inflammation, immunity, differentiation, cell growth, tumorigenesis and apoptosis. NF-kappa-B is a homo- or heterodimeric complex formed by the Rel-like domain- containing proteins RELA/p65, RELB, NFKB1/p105, NFKB1/p50, REL and NFKB2/p52. The heterodime
   6359..6934    +  CDS            RTA_EBVB9 (fragment): Experimental evidence at protein level: Swiss-Prot protein existence level 1. Immediate-early transcription factor that controls the initiation of viral lytic gene expression and lytic reactivation from latency. Triggers lytic replication, and initiates a cellular senescence program in epithelial cells. Upregulates human DCR3/TNFRSF6B by directly binding to its receptor. From Epstein-Barr virus (strain B95-8) (HHV-4) (Human herpesvirus 4).
   7035..7059    -  protein_bind   attB2: mutant version of attB; recombination site for the Gateway® BP reaction BP Clonase™
   7063..7143    +  CDS            HBB (fragment): HBB_PONPY - Experimental evidence at transcript level: Swiss-Prot protein existence level 2. Involved in oxygen transport from the lung to the various peripheral tissues. From Pongo pygmaeus (Bornean orangutan).
   7214..7269    +  polyA_signal   β-globin poly(A) signal: rabbit β-globin polyadenylation signal (Gil and Proudfoot, 1987)
   7654..7670    -  protein_bind   lac operator: The lac repressor binds to the lac operator to inhibit transcription in E. coli. This inhibition can be relieved by adding lactose or isopropyl-β-D-thiogalactopyranoside (IPTG). lac repressor encoded by lacI
   7678..7708    -  promoter       lac promoter: promoter for the E. coli lac operon
   7723..7744    -  protein_bind   CAP binding site: CAP binding activates transcription in the presence of cAMP. E. coli catabolite activator protein
   7757..7796    -  CDS            lacI (fragment): lac repressor; lacI; The lac repressor binds to the lac operator to inhibit transcription in E. coli. This inhibition can be relieved by adding lactose or isopropyl-β-D-thiogalactopyranoside (IPTG).
>Addgene plasmid #200435 | PC15-421-14-1_TRIM24-BD-VPR | addgene full sequence | sequence record 393102 | Addgene NGS Result
CAGGGTAATTCGGTCAAGCCTTGCCTTGTTGTAGCTTAAATTTTGCTCGCGCACTACTCAGCGACCTCCA
ACACACAAGCAGGGAGCAGATACTGGCTTAACTATGCGGCATCAGAGCAGATTGTACTGAGAGTGCACCA
TAGGGGATCGGGAGATCTCCCGATCCGTCGACGTCAGGTGGCACTTTTCGGGGAAATGTGCGCGGAACCC
CTATTTGTTTATTTTTCTAAATACATTCAAATATGTATCCGCTCATGAGACAATAACCCTGATAAATGCT
TCAATAATATTGAAAAAGGAAGAGTATGAGTATTCAACATTTCCGTGTCGCCCTTATTCCCTTTTTTGCG
GCATTTTGCCTTCCTGTTTTTGCTCACCCAGAAACGCTGGTGAAAGTAAAAGATGCTGAAGATCAGTTGG
GTGCACGAGTGGGTTACATCGAACTGGATCTCAACAGCGGTAAGATCCTTGAGAGTTTTCGCCCCGAAGA
ACGTTTTCCAATGATGAGCACTTTTAAAGTTCTGCTATGTGGCGCGGTATTATCCCGTATTGACGCCGGG
CAAGAGCAACTCGGTCGCCGCATACACTATTCTCAGAATGACTTGGTTGAGTACTCACCAGTCACAGAAA
AGCATCTTACGGATGGCATGACAGTAAGAGAATTATGCAGTGCTGCCATAACCATGAGTGATAACACTGC
GGCCAACTTACTTCTGACAACGATCGGAGGACCGAAGGAGCTAACCGCTTTTTTGCACAACATGGGGGAT
CATGTAACTCGCCTTGATCGTTGGGAACCGGAGCTGAATGAAGCCATACCAAACGACGAGCGTGACACCA
CGATGCCTGTAGCAATGGCAACAACGTTGCGCAAACTATTAACTGGCGAACTACTTACTCTAGCTTCCCG
GCAACAATTAATAGACTGGATGGAGGCGGATAAAGTTGCAGGACCACTTCTGCGCTCGGCCCTTCCGGCT
GGCTGGTTTATTGCTGATAAATCTGGAGCCGGTGAGCGTGGGTCACGCGGTATCATTGCAGCACTGGGGC
CAGATGGTAAGCCCTCCCGTATCGTAGTTATCTACACGACGGGGAGTCAGGCAACTATGGATGAACGAAA
TAGACAGATCGCTGAGATAGGTGCCTCACTGATTAAGCATTGGTAACTGTCAGACCAAGTTTACTCATAT
ATACTTTAGATTGATTTAAAACTTCATTTTTAATTTAAAAGGATCTAGGTGAAGATCCTTTTTGATAATC
TCATGACCAAAATCCCTTAACGTGAGTTTTCGTTCCACTGAGCGTCAGACCCCGTAGAAAAGATCAAAGG
ATCTTCTTGAGATCCTTTTTTTCTGCGCGTAATCTGCTGCTTGCAAACAAAAAAACCACCGCTACCAGCG
GTGGTTTGTTTGCCGGATCAAGAGCTACCAACTCTTTTTCCGAAGGTAACTGGCTTCAGCAGAGCGCAGA
TACCAAATACTGTTCTTCTAGTGTAGCCGTAGTTAGGCCACCACTTCAAGAACTCTGTAGCACCGCCTAC
ATACCTCGCTCTGCTAATCCTGTTACCAGTGGCTGCTGCCAGTGGCGATAAGTCGTGTCTTACCGGGTTG
GACTCAAGACGATAGTTACCGGATAAGGCGCAGCGGTCGGGCTGAACGGGGGGTTCGTGCACACAGCCCA
GCTTGGAGCGAACGACCTACACCGAACTGAGATACCTACAGCGTGAGCTATGAGAAAGCGCCACGCTTCC
CGAAGGGAGAAAGGCGGACAGGTATCCGGTAAGCGGCAGGGTCGGAACAGGAGAGCGCACGAGGGAGCTT
CCAGGGGGAAACGCCTGGTATCTTTATAGTCCTGTCGGGTTTCGCCACCTCTGACTTGAGCGTCGATTTT
TGTGATGCTCGTCAGGGGGGCGGAGCCTATGGAAAAACGCCAGCAACGCGGCCTTTTTACGGTTCCTGGC
CTTTTGCTGGCCTTTTGCTCACATGTTCTTTATTACCCTGTTATCCCTAACCGGTTTACCGAGCTCTTAT
TGGTTTTCAAACTTCATTGACTGTGCCAAGCTTCTGACCTCTTCTCTTCCTCCCACAGGGCCTCGAGACA
ATTGCATCGATGGTACCAGTGAAAGTCTGCAATGAATTCGAGTTGGCGCGCCTGTCATTCTAAATCTCTC
TTTCAGCCTAAAGCTTTTTCCCCGTATCCCCCCAGGTGTCTGCAGGCTCAAAGAGCAGCGAGAAGCGTTC
AGAGGAAAGCGATCCCGTGCCACCTTCCCCGTGCCCGGGCTGTCCCCGCACGCTGCCGGCTCGGGGATGC
GGGGGGAGCGCCGGACCGGAGCGGAGCCCCGGGCGGCTCGCTGCTGCCCCCTAGCGGGGGAGGGACGTAA
TTACATCCCTGGGGGCTTTGGGAGGGGGCTGTCCCCGTGAGCTCCCAGGCGCGCCTGTCATTCTAAATCT
CTCTTTCAGCCTAAAGCTTTTTCCCCGTATCCCCCCAGGTGTCTGCAGGCTCAAAGAGCAGCGAGAAGCG
TTCAGAGGAAAGCGATCCCGTGCCACCTTCCCCGTGCCCGGGCTGTCCCCGCACGCTGCCGGCTCGGGGA
TGCGGGGGGAGCGCCGGACCGGAGCGGAGCCCCGGGCGGCTCGCTGCTGCCCCCTAGCGGGGGAGGGACG
TAATTACATCCCTGGGGGCTTTGGGGGGGGGCTGTCCCCGTGAGCTCCCAGGCGCGCCAACTCGGTACCG
TATCGATGTCGACGTTAACGCTAGTGATATCAACTTTGTATAGAAAAGTTGGCTCCGAATTTCTCGAGTT
AATTAAATGTGCTGCAAGGCGATTAAGTTGGGTAACGCCAGGGTTTTCCCAGTCACGACGTTGTAAAACG
ACGGCCAGTGAATTGTAATACGACTCACTATAGGGCGAATTGGAGCTAGGCCTACGTAGCGCGCGAGCTC
CACCGCGGTGGACTAGTTATTAATAGTAATCAATTACGGGGTCATTAGTTCATAGCCCATATATGGAGTT
CCGCGTTACATAACTTACGGTAAATGGCCCGCCTGGCTGACCGCCCAACGACCCCCGCCCATTGACGTCA
ATAATGACGTATGTTCCCATAGTAACGCCAATAGGGACTTTCCATTGACGTCAATGGGTGGAGTATTTAC
GGTAAACTGCCCACTTGGCAGTACATCAAGTGTATCATATGCCAAGTACGCCCCCTATTGACGTCAATGA
CGGTAAATGGCCCGCCTGGCATTATGCCCAGTACATGACCTTATGGGACTTTCCTACTTGGCAGTACATC
TACGTATTAGTCATCGCTATTACCATGGTCGAGGTGAGCCCCACGTTCTGCTTCACTCTCCCCATCTCCC
CCCCCTCCCCACCCCCAATTTTGTATTTATTTATTTTTTAATTATTTTGTGCAGCGATGGGGGCGGGGGG
GGGGGGGGCGCGCGCCAGGCGGGGSGGGGSGGGGSGRGGGGSGGGGSGGGGSGRGGSGGRGRGGKGSGGC
GGCAGCCAATCAGAGCGGCGCGCTCCGAAAGTTTCCTTTTATGGCGAGGCGGCGGCGGCGGCGGCCCTAT
AAAAAGCGAAGCGCGCGGCGGGCGGGAGTCGAGTCGCTGCGTTGCCTTCGCCCCGTGCCCCGCTCCGCCG
CCGCCTCGCGCCGCCCGCCCCGGCTCTGACTGACCGCGTTACTCCCACAGGTGAGCGGGCGGGACGGCCC
TTCTCCTCCGGGCTGTAATTAGCGCTTGGTTTAATGACGGCTTGTTTCTTTTCTGTGGCTGCGTGAAAGC
CTTGAGGGGCTCCGGGAGGGCCCTTTGTGCGGGGGGAGCGGCTCGGGGGGTGCGTGCGTGTGTGTGTGCG
TGGGGAGCGCCGCGTGCGGCTCCGCGCTGCCCGGCGGCTGTGAGCGCTGCGGGCGCGGCGCGGGGCTTTG
TGCGCTCCGCAGTGTGCGCGAGGGGAGCGCGGCCGGGGGCGGTGCCCCGCGGTGCGGGGGGGGCTGCGAG
GGGAACAAAGGCTGCGGGCGGGGTGTGTGCGTGGGGGGGTGAGCAGGGGGTGTGGGCGCGTCGGTCGGGC
TGCAACCCCCCCTGCACCCCCCTCCCCGAGTTGCTGAGCACGGCCCGGCTTCGGGTGCGGGGCTCCGTAC
GGGGCGTGGCGCGGGGCTCGCCGTGCCGGGCGGGGGGTGGCGGCAGGTGGGGGTGCCGGGCGGGGCGGGG
CCGCCTCGGGCCGGGGAGGGCTCGGGGGAGGGGCGCGGCGGCCCCCGGAGCGCCGGCGGCTGTCGAGGCG
CGGCGAGCCGCAGCCATTGCCTTTTATGGTAATCGTGCGAGAGGGCGCAGGGACTTCCTTTGTCCCAAAT
CTGTGCGGAGCCGAAATCTGGGAGGCGCCGCCGCACCCCCTCTAGCGGGCGCGGGGCGAAGCGGTGCGGC
GCCGGCAGGAAGGAAATGGGCGGGGAGGGCCTTCGTGCGTCGCCGCGCCGCCGTCCCCTTCTCCCTCTCC
AGCCTCGGGGCTGTCCGCGGGGGGACGGCTGCCTTCGGGGGGGACGGGGCAGGGCGGGGTTCGGCTTCTG
GCGTGTGACCGGCGGCTCTAGAGCCTCTGCTAACCATGTTCATGCCTTCTTCTTTTTCCTACAGCTCCTG
GGCAACGTGCTGGTTATTGTGCTGTCTCATCATTTTGGCAAAGAATTCGACCCAAGTTTGTACAAAAAAG
CAGGCTGATTACCGGAGAATTGGCGGCCGCACCGGTGCCACCATGCCAAAGAAGAAGCGGAAGGTCGGTG
GCGGCTCACCCGGGGGTGGCGGCTCACCCAATGAGGACTGGTGTGCAGTTTGTCAAAACGGAGGGGAACT
CCTCTGCTGTGAAAAGTGCCCCAAAGTATTCCATCTTTCTTGTCATGTGCCCACATTGACAAATTTTCCA
AGTGGAGAGTGGATTTGCACTTTCTGCCGAGACTTATCTAAACCAGAAGTTGAATATGATTGTGATGCTC
CCAGTCACAACTCAGAAAAAAAGAAAACTGAAGGCCTTGTTAAGTTAACACCTATAGATAAAAGGAAGTG
TGAGCGCCTACTTTTATTTCTTTACTGCCATGAAATGAGCCTGGCTTTTCAAGACCCTGTTCCTCTAACT
GTGCCTGATTATTACAAAATAATTAAAAATCCAATGGATTTGTCAACCATCAAGAAAAGACTACAAGAAG
ATTATTCCATGTACTCAAAACCTGAAGATTTTGTAGCTGATTTTAGATTGATCTTTCAAAACTGTGCTGA
ATTCAATGAGCCTGATTCAGAAGTAGCCAATGCTGGTATAAAACTTGAAAATTATTTTGAAGAACTTCTA
AAGAACCTCTATCCAGGTGGCGGGTCGAGAGCTGACCCCAAGAAGAAGAGGAAGGTGGAGGCCAGCGGTT
CCGGACGGGCTGACGCATTGGACGATTTTGATCTGGATATGCTGGGAAGTGACGCCCTCGATGATTTTGA
CCTTGACATGCTTGGTTCGGATGCCCTTGATGACTTTGACCTCGACATGCTCGGCAGTGACGCCCTTGAT
GATTTCGACCTGGACATGCTGATTAACTCTAGAAGCCAATACCTCCCAGACACAGACGACAGGCATAGGA
TTGAGGAAAAAAGAAAGAGGACGTATGAAACTTTCAAGAGCATAATGAAAAAAAGTCCGTTCTCTGGTCC
TACAGACCCCAGGCCCCCACCTAGACGAATCGCGGTTCCGAGCCGATCATCAGCGAGTGTTCCTAAGCCA
GCTCCACAGCCCTATCCATTTACGTCTAGTCTGTCTACGATCAACTACGACGAGTTCCCCACTATGGTAT
TCCCGTCAGGCCAGATAAGCCAAGCTAGTGCGTTGGCACCCGCACCCCCACAGGTGCTCCCACAAGCTCC
CGCTCCTGCGCCAGCACCAGCTATGGTTAGTGCCCTCGCGCAAGCGCCTGCCCCGGTTCCTGTTCTCGCA
CCTGGGCCACCGCAGGCAGTTGCACCGCCAGCGCCAAAGCCCACACAGGCAGGGGAAGGTACGTTGAGCG
AAGCCCTTCTGCAACTCCAATTTGACGATGAGGACCTCGGAGCACTTCTTGGCAATTCAACGGACCCCGC
AGTATTTACTGATCTTGCCAGCGTGGACAATTCCGAATTTCAACAGCTCCTGAACCAGGGAATCCCGGTG
GCTCCCCATACGACAGAGCCCATGCTCATGGAGTACCCGGAGGCCATTACACGCCTTGTGACGGGCGCAC
AGCGACCCCCTGACCCGGCACCGGCTCCCTTGGGGGCTCCTGGGCTTCCCAACGGGTTGCTGTCAGGCGA
CGAGGACTTTAGCTCAATCGCCGACATGGATTTTAGCGCCCTGTTGGGTAGCGGAAGTGGTAGCCGCGAC
AGCCGGGAAGGCATGTTCCTTCCGAAACCGGAAGCTGGTAGCGCCATAAGCGACGTATTTGAGGGTAGGG
AGGTGTGTCAGCCTAAGCGGATTCGACCATTCCACCCCCCTGGCTCTCCTTGGGCAAATCGACCCCTCCC
GGCGAGCCTTGCCCCTACGCCGACCGGACCCGTGCATGAGCCCGTCGGTAGCCTCACGCCAGCCCCCGTG
CCGCAACCTCTCGACCCTGCTCCGGCGGTTACGCCAGAAGCAAGCCACCTTTTGGAGGACCCGGACGAAG
AAACAAGCCAGGCGGTAAAGGCGCTCCGCGAAATGGCCGACACCGTGATACCCCAGAAGGAGGAAGCCGC
CATTTGCGGCCAAATGGACCTTTCCCACCCTCCACCACGCGGCCACCTGGACGAGCTGACGACCACCCTG
GAAAGCATGACCGAGGATTTGAATCTGGACAGCCCGTTGACCCCCGAATTGAACGAAATCCTGGACACGT
TCCTGAATGATGAGTGTTTGTTGCACGCTATGCACATCAGCACCGGGCTGAGTATATTTGACACAAGTTT
GTTTACTAGTGGTGGCGGCTCAAAGCGTCCTGCTGCTACTAAGAAAGCTGGTCAAGCTAAGAAAAAGAAA
TCTAGATAGTGACTCGAGACTAGATAACTGATCTACCCAGCTTTCTTGTACAAAGTGGTACGCGTGAATT
CACTCCTCAGGTGCAGGCTGCCTATCAGAAGGTGGTGGCTGGTGTGGCCAATGCCCTGGCTCACAAATAC
CACTGAGATCTTTTTCCCTCTGCCAAAAATTATGGGGACATCATGAAGCCCCTTGAGCATCTGACTTCTG
GCTAATAAAGGAAATTTATTTTCATTGCAATAGTGTGTTGGAATTTTTTGTGTCTCTCACTCGGAAGGAC
ATATGGGAGGGCAAATCATTTAAAACATCAGAATGAGTATTTGGTTTAGAGTTTGGCAACATATGCCCAT
ATGCTGGCTGCCATGAACAAAGGTTGGCTATAAAGAGGTCATCAGTATATGAAACAGCCCCCTGCTGTCC
ATTCCTTATTCCATAGAAAAGCCTTGACTTGAGGTTAGATTTTTTTTATATTTTGTTTTGTGTTATTTTT
TTCTTTAACATCCCTAAAATTTTCCTTACATGTTTTACTAGCCAGATTTTTCCTCCTCTCCTGACTACTC
CCAGTCATAGCTGTCCCTCTTCTCTTATGGAGATCCCTCGACCTGCAGCCCAAGCTTGGCGTAATCATGG
TCATAGCTGTTTCCTGTGTGAAATTGTTATCCGCTCACAATTCCACACAACATACGAGCCGGAAGCATAA
AGTGTAAAGCCTGGGGTGCCTAATGAGTGAGCTAACTCACATTAATTGCGTTGCGCTCACTGCCCGCTTT
CCAGTCGGGAAACCTGTCGTGCCAGCGGATCGACAGTACTAAGCTTGGTGCGTTTTTATGCTTGTAGTAT
TGTATAATGTTTTTAAGATCCTTAATTAATAGGGATAA
